>Addgene plasmid #245315 | AA627 | addgene full sequence | sequence record 487877 | Addgene NGS Result
ACATCTAGATGAAGACGGATTCAATCAACCTCTGGATTACAAAATTTGTGAAAGATTGACTGGTATTCTT
AACTATGTTGCTCCTTTTACGCTATGTGGATACGCTGCTTTAATGCCTTTGTATCATGCTATTGCTTCCC
GTATGGCTTTCATTTTCTCCTCCTTGTATAAATCCTGGTTGCTGTCTCTTTATGAGGAGTTGTGGCCCGT
TGTCAGGCAACGTGGCGTGGTGTGCACTGTGTTTGCTGACGCAACCCCCACTGGTTGGGGCATTGCCACC
ACCTGTCAGCTCCTTTCCGGGACTTTCGCTTTCCCCCTCCCTATTGCCACGGCGGAACTCATCGCCGCCT
GCCTTGCCCGCTGCTGGACAGGGGCTCGGCTGTTGGGCACTGACAATTCCGTGGTGTTGTCGGGGAAATC
ATCGTCCTTTCCTTGGCTGCTCGCCTGTGTTGCCACCTGGATTCTGCGCGGGACGTCCTTCTGCTACGTC
CCTTCGGCCCTCAATCCAGCGGACCTTCCTTCCCGCGGCCTGCTGCCGGCTCTGCGGCCTCTTCCGCGTC
CTCGCCTTCGCCCTCAGACGAGTCGGATCTCCCTTTGGGCCGCCTCCCCGCGTCGACTTTAAGACCAATG
ACTTACAAGGCAGCTGTAGATCTTAGCCACTTTTTAAAAGAAAAGGGGGGACTGGAAGGGCTAATTCACT
CCCAACGAAGATAAGATTTCACCATTATCGTTTCAGACCCACCTCCCAACCCCGAGGGGACCCAGAGAGG
GCCTATTTCCCATGATTCCTTCATATTTGCATATACGATACAAGGCTGTTAGAGAGATAATTAGAATTAA
TTTGACTGTAAACACAAAGATATTAGTACAAAATACGTGACGTAGAAAGTAATAATTTCTTGGGTAGTTT
GCAGTTTTAAAATTATGTTTTAAAATGGACTATCATATGCTTACCGTAACTTGAAAGTATTTCGATTTCT
TGGCTTTATATATCTTGTGGAAAGGACGAAACACCGGAGACGCTTTTTTGTTTCAGAGCTAGAAACGTCT
CTAGCAAGTTGAAATAAGGCTAGTCCGTTATCAACTTGAAAAAGTGGCACCGAGTCGGTGCTTTTTTAAG
CTTGGCGTAACTAGATCTTGAGACACTGCTTTTTGCTTGTACTGGGTCTCTCTGGTTAGACCAGATCTGA
GCCTGGGAGCTCTCTGGCTAACTAGGGAACCCACTGCTTAAGCCTCAATAAAGCTTGCCTTGAGTGCTTC
AAGTAGTGTGTGCCCGTCTGTTGTGTGACTCTGGTAACTAGAGATCCCTCAGACCCTTTTAGTCAGTGTG
GAAAATCTCTAGCAGGGCCCGTTTAAACCCGCTGATCAGCCTCGACTGTGCCTTCTAGTTGCCAGCCATC
TGTTGTTTGCCCCTCCCCCGTGCCTTCCTTGACCCTGGAAGGTGCCACTCCCACTGTCCTTTCCTAATAA
AATGAGGAAATTGCATCGCATTGTCTGAGTAGGTGTCATTCTATTCTGGGGGGTGGGGTGGGGCAGGACA
GCAAGGGGGAGGATTGGGAAGATAATAGCAGGCATGCTGGGGATGCGGTGGGCTCTATGGCTTCTGAGGC
GGAAAGAACCAGCGTCCAGTCTTCGGAACCAAATCGGATCCCGGGCCCGTCGACTGCAGAGGCCTGCATG
CAAGCTTGGTGTAATCATGGTCATAGCTGTTTCCTGTGTGAAATTGTTATCCGCTCACAATTCCACACAA
CATACGAGCCGGAAGCATAAAGTGTAAAGCCTGGGGTGCCTAATGAGTGAGCTAACTCACATTAATTGCG
TTGCGCTCACTGCCCGCTTTCCAGTCGGGAAACCTGTCGTGCCAGCTGCATTAATGAATCGGCCAACGCG
CGGGGAGAGGCGGTTTGCGTATTGGGCGCTCTTCCGCTTCCTCGCTCACTGACTCGCTGCGCTCGGTCGT
TCGGCTGCGGCGAGCGGTATCAGCTCACTCAAAGGCGGTAATACGGTTATCCACAGAATCAGGGGATAAC
GCAGGAAAGAACATGTGAGCAAAAGGCCAGCAAAAGGCCAGGAACCGTAAAAAGGCCGCGTTGCTGGCGT
TTTTCCATAGGCTCCGCCCCCCTGACGAGCATCACAAAAATCGACGCTCAAGTCAGAGGTGGCGAAACCC
GACAGGACTATAAAGATACCAGGCGTTTCCCCCTGGAAGCTCCCTCGTGCGCTCTCCTGTTCCGACCCTG
CCGCTTACCGGATACCTGTCCGCCTTTCTCCCTTCGGGAAGCGTGGCGCTTTCTCATAGCTCACGCTGTA
GGTATCTCAGTTCGGTGTAGGTCGTTCGCTCCAAGCTGGGCTGTGTGCACGAACCCCCCGTTCAGCCCGA
CCGCTGCGCCTTATCCGGTAACTATCGTCTTGAGTCCAACCCGGTAAGACACGACTTATCGCCACTGGCA
GCAGCCACTGGTAACAGGATTAGCAGAGCGAGGTATGTAGGCGGTGCTACAGAGTTCTTGAAGTGGTGGC
CTAACTACGGCTACACTAGAAGAACAGTATTTGGTATCTGCGCTCTGCTGAAGCCAGTTACCTTCGGAAA
AAGAGTTGGTAGCTCTTGATCCGGCAAACAAACCACCGCTGGTAGCGGTGGTTTTTTTGTTTGCAAGCAG
CAGATTACGCGCAGAAAAAAAGGATCTCAAGAAGATCCTTTGATCTTTTCTACGGGGTCTGACGCTCAGT
GGAACGAAAACTCACGTTAAGGGATTTTGGTCATGAGATTATCAAAAAGGATCTTCACCTAGATCCTTTT
AAATTAAAAATGAAGTTTTAAATCAAGCCCAATCTGAATAATGTTACAACCAATTAACCAATTCTGATTA
GAAAAACTCATCGAGCATCAAATGAAACTGCAATTTATTCATATCAGGATTATCAATACCATATTTTTGA
AAAAGCCGTTTCTGTAATGAAGGAGAAAACTCACCGAGGCAGTTCCATAGGATGGCAAGATCCTGGTATC
GGTCTGCGATTCCGACTCGTCCAACATCAATACAACCTATTAATTTCCCCTCGTCAAAAATAAGGTTATC
AAGTGAGAAATCACCATGAGTGACGACTGAATCCGGTGAGAATGGCAAAAGTTTATGCATTTCTTTCCAG
ACTTGTTCAACAGGCCAGCCATTACGCTCGTCATCAAAATCACTCGCATCAACCAAACCGTTATTCATTC
GTGATTGCGCCTGAGCGAGACGAAATACGCGATCGCTGTTAAAAGGACAATTACAAACAGGAATCGAATG
CAACCGGCGCAGGAACACTGCCAGCGCATCAACAATATTTTCACCTGAATCAGGATATTCTTCTAATACC
TGGAATGCTGTTTTTCCGGGGATCGCAGTGGTGAGTAACCATGCATCATCAGGAGTACGGATAAAATGCT
TGATGGTCGGAAGAGGCATAAATTCCGTCAGCCAGTTTAGTCTGACCATCTCATCTGTAACATCATTGGC
AACGCTACCTTTGCCATGTTTCAGAAACAACTCTGGCGCATCGGGCTTCCCATACAAGCGATAGATTGTC
GCACCTGATTGCCCGACATTATCGCGAGCCCATTTATACCCATATAAATCAGCATCCATGTTGGAATTTA
ATCGCGGCCTCGACGTTTCCCGTTGAATATGGCTCATAACACCCCTTGTATTACTGTTTATGTAAGCAGA
CAGTTTTATTGTTCATGATGATATATTTTTATCTTGTGCAATGTAACATCAGAGATTTTGAGACACGGGC
CAGAGCTGCATCGCGCGTTTCGGTGATGACGGTGAAAACCTCTGACACATGCAGCTCCCGGAGACGGTCA
CAGCTTGTCTGTAAGCGGATGCCGGGAGCAGACAAGCCCGTCAGGGCGCGTCAGCGGGTGTTGGCGGGTG
TCGGGGCTGGCTTAACTATGCGGCATCAGAGCAGATTGTACTGAGAGTGCACCATATGCGGTGTGAAATA
CCGCACAGATGCGTAAGGAGAAAATACCGCATCAGGCGCCATTCGCCATTCAGGCTGCGCAACTGTTGGG
AAGGGCGATCGGTGCGGGCCTCTTCGCTATTACGCCAGCTGGCGAAAGGGGGATGTGCTGCAAGGCGATT
AAGTTGGGTAACGCCAGGGTTTTCCCAGTCACGACGTTGTAAAACGACGGCCAGAGAATTCGAGCTCGGT
ACCTCGCGAAT
Features (pLannotate 1.2.2; 17 found; start..end, strand, type, name):
     23..611     +  misc_feature   WPRE: woodchuck hepatitis virus posttranscriptional regulatory element
    607..717     +  CDS            nef (fragment): NEF_HV1LA - Experimental evidence at protein level: Swiss-Prot protein existence level 1. Extracellular Nef protein targets CD4(+) T-lymphocytes for apoptosis by interacting with CXCR4 surface receptors. From Human immunodeficiency virus type 1 group M subtype B (isolate Lai) (HIV-1).
    737..763     +  CDS            Rev (fragment): human immunodeficiency virus 1 (HIV-1) Rev protein; rev; enhances nuclear export of unspliced and incompletely spliced viral mRNAs
    767..1007    +  promoter       U6 promoter: RNA polymerase III promoter for human U6 snRNA
   1052..1111    +  misc_RNA       gRNA scaffold (fragment): guide RNA scaffold for the Streptococcus pyogenes CRISPR/Cas9 system
   1164..1344    +  LTR            5' LTR (truncated): truncated 5' long terminal repeat (LTR) from HIV-1
   1376..1487    +  polyA_signal   bGH poly(A) signal: bovine growth hormone polyadenylation signal
   1604..1623    +  promoter       SV40 promoter (fragment): SV40 enhancer and early promoter
   1724..1740    -  protein_bind   lac operator: The lac repressor binds to the lac operator to inhibit transcription in E. coli. This inhibition can be relieved by adding lactose or isopropyl-β-D-thiogalactopyranoside (IPTG). lac repressor encoded by lacI
   1748..1778    -  promoter       lac promoter: promoter for the E. coli lac operon
   1793..1814    -  protein_bind   CAP binding site: CAP binding activates transcription in the presence of cAMP. E. coli catabolite activator protein
   1827..1919    -  CDS            lacI (fragment): lac repressor; lacI; The lac repressor binds to the lac operator to inhibit transcription in E. coli. This inhibition can be relieved by adding lactose or isopropyl-β-D-thiogalactopyranoside (IPTG).
   2102..2690    -  rep_origin     ori: high-copy-number ColE1/pMB1/pBR322/pUC origin of replication
   2868..3677    -  CDS            KanR: aminoglycoside phosphotransferase; aph(3')-Ia; confers resistance to kanamycin in bacteria or G418 (Geneticin®) in eukaryotes
   3784..3825    +  CDS            rop (fragment): Rop protein, which maintains plasmids at low copy number; rop
   3927..4026    +  misc_feature   bom (fragment): basis of mobility region from pBR322
   4032..4189    -  CDS            lacZα (fragment): LacZα fragment of β-galactosidase; lacZ fragment
