[The description below was written by a language model from this plasmid's Addgene catalogue record and pLannotate feature annotations shown in this document.]
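Description:
AA627 is a modular "Fragmid" fragment plasmid built on the pUC57-Kan_v1 backbone. It is intended as a source of one DNA module for assembling larger vectors rather than as a finished expression construct. It is propagated in E. coli at high copy from a ColE1/pUC-type origin and selected with kanamycin through the aph(3')-Ia (KanR) gene. The remaining backbone annotations (lac promoter and operator, CAP site, and fragments of lacI, lacZα, rop and bom) are pUC-derived remnants with no evident role in the payload. The record lists it as an empty backbone with no gene insert, although the catalogue vector type is "Bacterial Expression".

The module corresponds to the 3′ end of a CROP-seq-style lentiviral vector. It begins with a WPRE, which enhances expression of the upstream transcript. This is followed by short HIV-1-derived sequences annotated as nef and Rev fragments. Next comes a human U6 Pol III promoter with a partial S. pyogenes Cas9 guide RNA scaffold, then a truncated HIV-1 LTR, described in the record as the "mod1 LTR", and a bGH polyadenylation signal.

In the CROP-seq design, the U6-guide cassette sits within the 3′ LTR region. It is therefore copied to the 5′ LTR during reverse transcription, and it is also carried in the polyadenylated Pol II transcript, so guide identity can be read out in single-cell RNA sequencing. The gap between the U6 promoter and the scaffold presumably serves as the guide cloning site, though the record does not describe it. The purpose field also calls the fragment iBar-compatible, implying support for internal barcodes associated with guides, but gives no further details.
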