Addgene plasmid #245315: AA627
Purpose: (Empty Backbone) Fragmid fragment: (CROPseq) cloning with mod1 LTR; iBar-compatible
Depositing lab: John Doench & David Root. Depositing organization: Broad Institute.
Backbone
  Vector backbone: pUC57-Kan_v1
  Vector type: Bacterial Expression
Growth in bacteria
  Bacterial resistance: Kanamycin, 50 μg/mL
  Growth temperature: 37°C
  Growth strain: DH5alpha
  Copy number: High Copy
Gene/Insert
  Gene/Insert name: None
  Mutation: None
Terms and licenses: Academic/Nonprofit Terms; Industry Terms: Not Available to Industry
How to cite: AA627 was a gift from John Doench & David Root (Addgene plasmid # 245315 ; http://n2t.net/addgene:245315 ; RRID:Addgene_245315)
